Addgene plasmid #49385: pcDNA3 Connexin43-GFP-APEX2
Purpose: Expresses a tandem GFP-APEX2 fusion to the C-terminus of connexin43 in mammalian cells
Depositing lab: Alice Ting. Depositing organization: Massachusetts Institute of Technology. Publication: Directed evolution of APEX2 for electron microscopy and proximity labeling. Lam SS, Martell JD, Kamer KJ, Deerinck TJ, Ellisman MH, Mootha VK, Ting AY. Nat Methods. 2014 Nov 24. doi: 10.1038/nmeth.3179. PubMed 25419960.
Backbone
  Vector backbone: pcDNA3
  Backbone size w/o insert (bp): 5366
  Total vector size (bp): 8039
  Vector type: Mammalian Expression
Growth in bacteria
  Bacterial resistance: Ampicillin, 100 μg/mL
  Growth temperature: 37°C
  Growth strain: XL1 Blue
  Copy number: Unknown
Gene/Insert
  Gene/Insert name: Connexin43 - EGFP - APEX2
  Species: soybean
  Insert size (bp): 2673
  Mutation: K14D, W41F, E112K, A134P on soybean APX; improved for proteomics and EM applications
  Promoter: CMV
  Cloning method: Restriction Enzyme; 5′ cloning site AscI (not destroyed); 3′ cloning site XhoI (not destroyed)
  Sequencing primers: 5′ T7; 3′ BGHrev
Terms and licenses: Academic/Nonprofit Terms; Industry Terms: Not Available to Industry
How to cite: pcDNA3 Connexin43-GFP-APEX2 was a gift from Alice Ting (Addgene plasmid # 49385 ; http://n2t.net/addgene:49385 ; RRID:Addgene_49385)
