[The description below was written by a language model from this plasmid's Addgene catalogue record and pLannotate feature annotations shown in this document.]
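Description:
pcDNA3 Connexin43-GFP-APEX2 is a mammalian expression plasmid of about 8 kb built on the pcDNA3 backbone. It is propagated in E. coli through a high-copy ColE1/pUC-type origin with ampicillin selection (AmpR under its own bla promoter). It also carries an f1 phage origin for single-stranded DNA production. For selection in mammalian cells, the backbone provides a neomycin phosphotransferase gene driven by the SV40 enhancer/early promoter and terminated by an SV40 polyadenylation signal, which permits G418 selection of stable transfectants. Short annotated fragments (an HIV-1 LTR piece, ble, lacI, lac promoter/operator, bom) appear to be backbone remnants or similarity matches rather than functional parts of the design.

The payload is a single open reading frame of roughly 2.7 kb cloned between AscI and XhoI sites. It is transcribed from the CMV immediate-early enhancer/promoter and terminated by the bovine growth hormone poly(A) signal; a T7 promoter lies just upstream of the insert. The frame encodes connexin43 (Gja1), EGFP and then APEX2 at the C-terminus. The feature table matches the connexin43 sequence to the rat protein, whereas the catalogue's "soybean" species entry refers to the peroxidase. APEX2 is a monomeric engineered soybean ascorbate peroxidase carrying K14D, W41F, E112K and A134P, with A134P conferring higher activity than the original APEX.

Fusing the tags to this gap junction protein lets its localisation be followed by GFP fluorescence. The peroxidase can in turn generate contrast for electron microscopy or support proximity labelling for proteomics, the applications for which the record says APEX2 was improved.
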