Features (pLannotate 1.2.2; 22 found; start..end, strand, type, name):
    167..546     +  enhancer       CMV enhancer: human cytomegalovirus immediate early enhancer
    547..750     +  promoter       CMV promoter: human cytomegalovirus (CMV) immediate early promoter
    746..779     +  LTR            5' LTR (truncated) (fragment): truncated 5' long terminal repeat (LTR) from HIV-1
    795..813     +  promoter       T7 promoter: promoter for bacteriophage T7 RNA polymerase
    855..2000    +  CDS            Gja1: CXA1_RAT - Also known as Cxn-43. Experimental evidence at protein level: Swiss-Prot protein existence level 1. Gap junction protein that acts as a regulator of bladder capacity. A gap junction consists of a cluster of closely packed pairs of transmembrane channels, the connexons, through which materials of low MW diffuse from one cell to a neighboring cell. Negative regulator of bladder functional capacity: acts by enhancing intercellular electrical and chemical transmission, thus sensitizing bladder muscles to cholinergic neural stimuli and causing them to contract (By similarity). May play a
   2022..2738    +  CDS            EGFP: EGFP is a basic (constitutively fluorescent) green fluorescent protein published in 1996, derived from Aequorea victoria. It is reported to be a rapidly-maturing weak dimer with moderate acid sensitivity.
   2778..3524    +  CDS            APEX2: soybean ascorbate peroxidase, engineered to serve as a monomeric tag for electron microscopy and live-cell proteomics (Lam et al., 2015) more active than the original APEX due to the A134P mutation
   3571..3795    +  polyA_signal   bGH poly(A) signal: bovine growth hormone polyadenylation signal
   3799..3820    +  promoter       SV40 promoter (fragment): SV40 enhancer and early promoter
   3841..4269    +  rep_origin     f1 ori (sequence partly withheld): f1 bacteriophage origin of replication; arrow indicates direction of (+) strand synthesis
   4283..4612    +  promoter       SV40 promoter: SV40 enhancer and early promoter
   4679..5470    +  CDS            neo: KKA2_KLEPN - Also known as kan, nptII. Experimental evidence at protein level: Swiss-Prot protein existence level 1. Resistance to kanamycin, neomycin, paromomycin, ribostamycin, butirosin and gentamicin B. From Klebsiella pneumoniae.
   5494..5652    +  CDS            ble (fragment): BLE_KLEPN - Experimental evidence at protein level: Swiss-Prot protein existence level 1. Binding protein with a strong affinity to the bleomycin family of antibiotics. Binds to CL990; an antimitotic-antibiotic compound. From Klebsiella pneumoniae.
   5647..5768    +  polyA_signal   SV40 poly(A) signal: SV40 polyadenylation signal
   5841..5857    -  protein_bind   lac operator: The lac repressor binds to the lac operator to inhibit transcription in E. coli. This inhibition can be relieved by adding lactose or isopropyl-β-D-thiogalactopyranoside (IPTG). lac repressor encoded by lacI
   5865..5895    -  promoter       lac promoter: promoter for the E. coli lac operon
   5910..5931    -  protein_bind   CAP binding site: CAP binding activates transcription in the presence of cAMP. E. coli catabolite activator protein
   5944..6036    -  CDS            lacI (fragment): lac repressor; lacI; The lac repressor binds to the lac operator to inhibit transcription in E. coli. This inhibition can be relieved by adding lactose or isopropyl-β-D-thiogalactopyranoside (IPTG).
   6219..6807    -  rep_origin     ori: high-copy-number ColE1/pMB1/pBR322/pUC origin of replication
   6978..7838    -  CDS            AmpR: β-lactamase; bla; confers resistance to ampicillin, carbenicillin, and related antibiotics
   7839..7943    -  promoter       AmpR promoter: bla
   8002..12      -  misc_feature   bom (fragment) (across the origin): basis of mobility region from pBR322
>Addgene plasmid #49385 | pcDNA3 Connexin43-GFP-APEX2 | addgene full sequence | sequence record 203602 | Addgene NGS Result
TTAAGCCAGTATCTGCTCCCTGCTTGTGTGTTGGAGGTCGCTGAGTAGTGCGCGAGCAAAATTTAAGCTA
CAACAAGGCAAGGCTTGACCGACAATTGCATGAAGAATCTGCTTAGGGTTAGGCGTTTTGCGCTGCTTCG
CGATGTACGGGCCAGATATACGCGTTGACATTGATTATTGACTAGTTATTAATAGTAATCAATTACGGGG
TCATTAGTTCATAGCCCATATATGGAGTTCCGCGTTACATAACTTACGGTAAATGGCCCGCCTGGCTGAC
CGCCCAACGACCCCCGCCCATTGACGTCAATAATGACGTATGTTCCCATAGTAACGCCAATAGGGACTTT
CCATTGACGTCAATGGGTGGAGTATTTACGGTAAACTGCCCACTTGGCAGTACATCAAGTGTATCATATG
CCAAGTACGCCCCCTATTGACGTCAATGACGGTAAATGGCCCGCCTGGCATTATGCCCAGTACATGACCT
TATGGGACTTTCCTACTTGGCAGTACATCTACGTATTAGTCATCGCTATTACCATGGTGATGCGGTTTTG
GCAGTACATCAATGGGCGTGGATAGCGGTTTGACTCACGGGGATTTCCAAGTCTCCACCCCATTGACGTC
AATGGGAGTTTGTTTTGGCACCAAAATCAACGGGACTTTCCAAAATGTCGTAACAACTCCGCCCCATTGA
CGCAAATGGGCGGTAGGCGTGTACGGTGGGAGGTCTATATAAGCAGAGCTCTCTGGCTAACTAGAGAACC
CACTGCTTACTGGCTTATCGAAATTAATACGACTCACTATAGGGAGACCCAAGCTGGCTAGCGTTTAAAC
TTAAGCTTGCCACCATGGGTGACTGGAGTGCCTTGGGGAAATTACTGGACAAGGTCCAAGCCTACTCCAC
CGCTGGAGGGAAGGTGTGGCTGTCAGTGCTCTTCATATTCAGAATCCTGCTCCTGGGGACAGCTGTTGAG
TCAGCTTGGGGTGATGAACAGTCTGCCTTTCGCTGTAACACTCAACAACCTGGCTGCGAAAACGTCTGCT
ATGACAAGTCCTTCCCCATCTCTCACGTGCGCTTCTGGGTCCTTCAGATCATATTCGTGTCTGTGCCCAC
ACTCCTGTACTTGGCCCATGTGTTCTATGTGATGAGGAAGGAAGAGAAGCTAAACAAGAAAGAAGAGGAG
CTCAAAGTGGCCCAGACTGACGGGGTCAACGTGGAGATGCACCTGAAGCAGATTGAAATCAAGAAGTTCA
AGTACGGGATTGAAGAGCACGGCAAGGTGAAAATGAGGGGCGGCTTGCTGAGAACCTACATCATCAGCAT
CCTCTTCAAGTCTGTCTTCGAGGTGGCCTTCCTGCTCATCCAGTGGTACATCTATGGGTTCAGCTTGAGC
GCGGTCTACACCTGCAAGAGAGATCCCTGCCCCCACCAGGTAGACTGCTTCCTCTCACGTCCCACGGAGA
AAACCATCTTCATCATCTTCATGCTGGTGGTGTCCTTGGTGTCTCTCGCTTTGAACATCATTGAGCTCTT
CTACGTCTTCTTCAAGGGCGTTAAGGATCGCGTGAAGGGAAGAAGCGATCCTTACCACGCCACCACTGGC
CCACTGAGCCCATCAAAAGACTGCGGATCTCCAAAATACGCCTACTTCAATGGCTGCTCCTCACCAACGG
CTCCACTCTCGCCTATGTCTCCTCCTGGGTACAAGCTGGTTACTGGTGACAGAAACAATTCCTCGTGCCG
CAATTACAACAAGCAAGCTAGCGAGCAAAACTGGGCGAACTACAGCGCAGAGCAAAATCGCATGGGGCAG
GCCGGAAGCACCATCTCCAACTCGCACGCCCAGCCGTTCGATTTCCCCGACGACAACCAGAATGCCAAAA
AAGTTGCTGCTGGACATGAACTCCAGCCATTAGCCATCGTGGACCAACGACCTTCCAGCAGAGCCAGCAG
CCGCGCCAGCAGCAGGCCTCGGCCTGATGACCTGGAGATTGGATCCGGGGGTGGTGGGTCTATGGTGAGC
AAGGGCGAGGAGCTGTTCACCGGGGTGGTGCCCATCCTGGTCGAGCTGGACGGCGACGTAAACGGCCACA
AGTTCAGCGTGTCCGGCGAGGGCGAGGGCGATGCCACCTACGGCAAGCTGACCCTGAAGTTCATCTGCAC
CACCGGCAAGCTGCCCGTGCCCTGGCCCACCCTCGTGACCACCCTGACCTACGGCGTGCAGTGCTTCAGC
CGCTACCCCGACCACATGAAGCAGCACGACTTCTTCAAGTCCGCCATGCCCGAAGGCTACGTCCAGGAGC
GCACCATCTTCTTCAAGGACGACGGCAACTACAAGACCCGCGCCGAGGTGAAGTTCGAGGGCGACACCCT
GGTGAACCGCATCGAGCTGAAGGGCATCGACTTCAAGGAGGACGGCAACATCCTGGGGCACAAGCTGGAG
TACAACTACAACAGCCACAACGTCTATATCATGGCCGACAAGCAGAAGAACGGCATCAAGGCCAACTTCA
AGATCCGCCACAACATCGAGGACGGCAGCGTGCAGCTCGCCGACCACTACCAGCAGAACACCCCCATCGG
CGACGGCCCCGTGCTGCTGCCCGACAACCACTACCTGAGCACCCAGTCCGCCCTGAGCAAAGACCCCAAC
GAGAAGCGCGATCACATGGTCCTGCTGGAGTTCGTGACCGCCGCCGGGATCACTCTCGGCATGGACGAGC
TGTACAAGGGGCGCGCCAAGGGCTCGGGCTCGACCTCGGGCTCGGGCGGAAAGTCTTACCCAACTGTGAG
TGCTGATTACCAGGACGCCGTTGAGAAGGCGAAGAAGAAGCTCAGAGGCTTCATCGCTGAGAAGAGATGC
GCTCCTCTAATGCTCCGTTTGGCATTCCACTCTGCTGGAACCTTTGACAAGGGCACGAAGACCGGTGGAC
CCTTCGGAACCATCAAGCACCCTGCCGAACTGGCTCACAGCGCTAACAACGGTCTTGACATCGCTGTTAG
GCTTTTGGAGCCACTCAAGGCGGAGTTCCCTATTTTGAGCTACGCCGATTTCTACCAGTTGGCTGGCGTT
GTTGCCGTTGAGGTCACGGGTGGACCTAAGGTTCCATTCCACCCTGGAAGAGAGGACAAGCCTGAGCCAC
CACCAGAGGGTCGCTTGCCCGATCCCACTAAGGGTTCTGACCATTTGAGAGATGTGTTTGGCAAAGCTAT
GGGGCTTACTGACCAAGATATCGTTGCTCTATCTGGGGGTCACACTATTGGAGCTGCACACAAGGAGCGT
TCTGGATTTGAGGGTCCCTGGACCTCTAATCCTCTTATTTTCGACAACTCATACTTCACGGAGTTGTTGA
GTGGTGAGAAGGAAGGTCTCCTTCAGCTACCTTCTGACAAGGCTCTTTTGTCTGACCCTGTATTCCGCCC
TCTCGTTGACAAATATGCAGCGGACGAAGATGCCTTCTTTGCTGATTACGCTGAGGCTCACCAAAAGCTT
TCCGAGCTTGGGTTTGCTGATGCCTAACTCGAGTCTAGAGGGCCCGTTTAAACCCGCTGATCAGCCTCGA
CTGTGCCTTCTAGTTGCCAGCCATCTGTTGTTTGCCCCTCCCCCGTGCCTTCCTTGACCCTGGAAGGTGC
CACTCCCACTGTCCTTTCCTAATAAAATGAGGAAATTGCATCGCATTGTCTGAGTAGGTGTCATTCTATT
CTGGGGGGTGGGGTGGGGCAGGACAGCAAGGGGGAGGATTGGGAAGACAATAGCAGGCATGCTGGGGATG
CGGTGGGCTCTATGGCTTCTGAGGCGGAAAGAACCAGCTGGGGCTCTAGGGGGTATCCCC
[124 nt withheld, positions 3841-3964]
C
[91 nt withheld, positions 3966-4056]
A
[49 nt withheld, positions 4058-4106]
CCTTTGACGTTGGAGTCCACGTTCTTT
[37 nt withheld, positions 4134-4170]
ACCCTATCTCGGTCTATTCTTTTGATTTATAAGGGATTTTGCCGATTTCGGCCTATTGGTTAAAAAATGA
GCTGATTTAACAAAAATTTAACGCGAATTAATTCTGTGGAATGTGTGTCAGTTAGGGTGTGGAAAGTCCC
CAGGCTCCCCAGCAGGCAGAAGTATGCAAAGCATGCATCTCAATTAGTCAGCAACCAGGTGTGGAAAGTC
CCCAGGCTCCCCAGCAGGCAGAAGTATGCAAAGCATGCATCTCAATTAGTCAGCAACCATAGTCCCGCCC
CTAACTCCGCCCATCCCGCCCCTAACTCCGCCCAGTTCCGCCCATTCTCCGCCCCATGGCTGACTAATTT
TTTTTATTTATGCAGAGGCCGAGGCCGCCTCTGCCTCTGAGCTATTCCAGAAGTAGTGAGGAGGCTTTTT
TGGAGGCCTAGGCTTTTGCAAAAAGCTCCCGGGAGCTTGTATATCCATTTTCGGATCTGATCAAGAGACA
GGATGAGGATCGTTTCGCATGATTGAACAAGATGGATTGCACGCAGGTTCTCCGGCCGCTTGGGTGGAGA
GGCTATTCGGCTATGACTGGGCACAACAGACAATCGGCTGCTCTGATGCCGCCGTGTTCCGGCTGTCAGC
GCAGGGGCGCCCGGTTCTTTTTGTCAAGACCGACCTGTCCGGTGCCCTGAATGAACTGCAGGACGAGGCA
GCGCGGCTATCGTGGCTGGCCACGACGGGCGTTCCTTGCGCAGCTGTGCTCGACGTTGTCACTGAAGCGG
GAAGGGACTGGCTGCTATTGGGCGAAGTGCCGGGGCAGGATCTCCTGTCATCTCACCTTGCTCCTGCCGA
GAAAGTATCCATCATGGCTGATGCAATGCGGCGGCTGCATACGCTTGATCCGGCTACCTGCCCATTCGAC
CACCAAGCGAAACATCGCATCGAGCGAGCACGTACTCGGATGGAAGCCGGTCTTGTCGATCAGGATGATC
TGGACGAAGAGCATCAGGGGCTCGCGCCAGCCGAACTGTTCGCCAGGCTCAAGGCGCGCATGCCCGACGG
CGAGGATCTCGTCGTGACCCATGGCGATGCCTGCTTGCCGAATATCATGGTGGAAAATGGCCGCTTTTCT
GGATTCATCGACTGTGGCCGGCTGGGTGTGGCGGACCGCTATCAGGACATAGCGTTGGCTACCCGTGATA
TTGCTGAAGAGCTTGGCGGCGAATGGGCTGACCGCTTCCTCGTGCTTTACGGTATCGCCGCTCCCGATTC
GCAGCGCATCGCCTTCTATCGCCTTCTTGACGAGTTCTTCTGAGCGGGACTCTGGGGTTCGAAATGACCG
ACCAAGCGACGCCCAACCTGCCATCACGAGATTTCGATTCCACCGCCGCCTTCTATGAAAGGTTGGGCTT
CGGAATCGTTTTCCGGGACGCCGGCTGGATGATCCTCCAGCGCGGGGATCTCATGCTGGAGTTCTTCGCC
CACCCCAACTTGTTTATTGCAGCTTATAATGGTTACAAATAAAGCAATAGCATCACAAATTTCACAAATA
AAGCATTTTTTTCACTGCATTCTAGTTGTGGTTTGTCCAAACTCATCAATGTATCTTATCATGTCTGTAT
ACCGTCGACCTCTAGCTAGAGCTTGGCGTAATCATGGTCATAGCTGTTTCCTGTGTGAAATTGTTATCCG
CTCACAATTCCACACAACATACGAGCCGGAAGCATAAAGTGTAAAGCCTGGGGTGCCTAATGAGTGAGCT
AACTCACATTAATTGCGTTGCGCTCACTGCCCGCTTTCCAGTCGGGAAACCTGTCGTGCCAGCTGCATTA
ATGAATCGGCCAACGCGCGGGGAGAGGCGGTTTGCGTATTGGGCGCTCTTCCGCTTCCTCGCTCACTGAC
TCGCTGCGCTCGGTCGTTCGGCTGCGGCGAGCGGTATCAGCTCACTCAAAGGCGGTAATACGGTTATCCA
CAGAATCAGGGGATAACGCAGGAAAGAACATGTGAGCAAAAGGCCAGCAAAAGGCCAGGAACCGTAAAAA
GGCCGCGTTGCTGGCGTTTTTCCATAGGCTCCGCCCCCCTGACGAGCATCACAAAAATCGACGCTCAAGT
CAGAGGTGGCGAAACCCGACAGGACTATAAAGATACCAGGCGTTTCCCCCTGGAAGCTCCCTCGTGCGCT
CTCCTGTTCCGACCCTGCCGCTTACCGGATACCTGTCCGCCTTTCTCCCTTCGGGAAGCGTGGCGCTTTC
TCATAGCTCACGCTGTAGGTATCTCAGTTCGGTGTAGGTCGTTCGCTCCAAGCTGGGCTGTGTGCACGAA
CCCCCCGTTCAGCCCGACCGCTGCGCCTTATCCGGTAACTATCGTCTTGAGTCCAACCCGGTAAGACACG
ACTTATCGCCACTGGCAGCAGCCACTGGTAACAGGATTAGCAGAGCGAGGTATGTAGGCGGTGCTACAGA
GTTCTTGAAGTGGTGGCCTAACTACGGCTACACTAGAAGAACAGTATTTGGTATCTGCGCTCTGCTGAAG
CCAGTTACCTTCGGAAAAAGAGTTGGTAGCTCTTGATCCGGCAAACAAACCACCGCTGGTAGCGGTGGTT
TTTTTGTTTGCAAGCAGCAGATTACGCGCAGAAAAAAAGGATCTCAAGAAGATCCTTTGATCTTTTCTAC
GGGGTCTGACGCTCAGTGGAACGAAAACTCACGTTAAGGGATTTTGGTCATGAGATTATCAAAAAGGATC
TTCACCTAGATCCTTTTAAATTAAAAATGAAGTTTTAAATCAATCTAAAGTATATATGAGTAAACTTGGT
CTGACAGTTACCAATGCTTAATCAGTGAGGCACCTATCTCAGCGATCTGTCTATTTCGTTCATCCATAGT
TGCCTGACTCCCCGTCGTGTAGATAACTACGATACGGGAGGGCTTACCATCTGGCCCCAGTGCTGCAATG
ATACCGCGAGACCCACGCTCACCGGCTCCAGATTTATCAGCAATAAACCAGCCAGCCGGAAGGGCCGAGC
GCAGAAGTGGTCCTGCAACTTTATCCGCCTCCATCCAGTCTATTAATTGTTGCCGGGAAGCTAGAGTAAG
TAGTTCGCCAGTTAATAGTTTGCGCAACGTTGTTGCCATTGCTACAGGCATCGTGGTGTCACGCTCGTCG
TTTGGTATGGCTTCATTCAGCTCCGGTTCCCAACGATCAAGGCGAGTTACATGATCCCCCATGTTGTGCA
AAAAAGCGGTTAGCTCCTTCGGTCCTCCGATCGTTGTCAGAAGTAAGTTGGCCGCAGTGTTATCACTCAT
GGTTATGGCAGCACTGCATAATTCTCTTACTGTCATGCCATCCGTAAGATGCTTTTCTGTGACTGGTGAG
TACTCAACCAAGTCATTCTGAGAATAGTGTATGCGGCGACCGAGTTGCTCTTGCCCGGCGTCAATACGGG
ATAATACCGCGCCACATAGCAGAACTTTAAAAGTGCTCATCATTGGAAAACGTTCTTCGGGGCGAAAACT
CTCAAGGATCTTACCGCTGTTGAGATCCAGTTCGATGTAACCCACTCGTGCACCCAACTGATCTTCAGCA
TCTTTTACTTTCACCAGCGTTTCTGGGTGAGCAAAAACAGGAAGGCAAAATGCCGCAAAAAAGGGAATAA
GGGCGACACGGAAATGTTGAATACTCATACTCTTCCTTTTTCAATATTATTGAAGCATTTATCAGGGTTA
TTGTCTCATGAGCGGATACATATTTGAATGTATTTAGAAAAATAAACAAATAGGGGTTCCGCGCACATTT
CCCCGAAAAGTGCCACCTGACGTCGACGGATCGGGAGATCTCCCGATCCCCTATGGTGCACTCTCAGTAC
AATCTGCTCTGATGCCGCATAG
