>Addgene plasmid #49385 | pcDNA3 Connexin43-GFP-APEX2 | depositor partial sequence | sequence record 73408 | sequence of coding region only
ATGGGTGACTGGAGTGCCTTGGGGAAATTACTGGACAAGGTCCAAGCCTACTCCACCGCTGGAGGGAAGG
TGTGGCTGTCAGTGCTCTTCATATTCAGAATCCTGCTCCTGGGGACAGCTGTTGAGTCAGCTTGGGGTGA
TGAACAGTCTGCCTTTCGCTGTAACACTCAACAACCTGGCTGCGAAAACGTCTGCTATGACAAGTCCTTC
CCCATCTCTCACGTGCGCTTCTGGGTCCTTCAGATCATATTCGTGTCTGTGCCCACACTCCTGTACTTGG
CCCATGTGTTCTATGTGATGAGGAAGGAAGAGAAGCTAAACAAGAAAGAAGAGGAGCTCAAAGTGGCCCA
GACTGACGGGGTCAACGTGGAGATGCACCTGAAGCAGATTGAAATCAAGAAGTTCAAGTACGGGATTGAA
GAGCACGGCAAGGTGAAAATGAGGGGCGGCTTGCTGAGAACCTACATCATCAGCATCCTCTTCAAGTCTG
TCTTCGAGGTGGCCTTCCTGCTCATCCAGTGGTACATCTATGGGTTCAGCTTGAGCGCGGTCTACACCTG
CAAGAGAGATCCCTGCCCCCACCAGGTAGACTGCTTCCTCTCACGTCCCACGGAGAAAACCATCTTCATC
ATCTTCATGCTGGTGGTGTCCTTGGTGTCTCTCGCTTTGAACATCATTGAGCTCTTCTACGTCTTCTTCA
AGGGCGTTAAGGATCGCGTGAAGGGAAGAAGCGATCCTTACCACGCCACCACTGGCCCACTGAGCCCATC
AAAAGACTGCGGATCTCCAAAATACGCCTACTTCAATGGCTGCTCCTCACCAACGGCTCCACTCTCGCCT
ATGTCTCCTCCTGGGTACAAGCTGGTTACTGGTGACAGAAACAATTCCTCGTGCCGCAATTACAACAAGC
AAGCTAGCGAGCAAAACTGGGCGAACTACAGCGCAGAGCAAAATCGCATGGGGCAGGCCGGAAGCACCAT
CTCCAACTCGCACGCCCAGCCGTTCGATTTCCCCGACGACAACCAGAATGCCAAAAAAGTTGCTGCTGGA
CATGAACTCCAGCCATTAGCCATCGTGGACCAACGACCTTCCAGCAGAGCCAGCAGCCGCGCCAGCAGCA
GGCCTCGGCCTGATGACCTGGAGATTGGATCCGGGGGTGGTGGGTCTATGGTGAGCAAGGGCGAGGAGCT
GTTCACCGGGGTGGTGCCCATCCTGGTCGAGCTGGACGGCGACGTAAACGGCCACAAGTTCAGCGTGTCC
GGCGAGGGCGAGGGCGATGCCACCTACGGCAAGCTGACCCTGAAGTTCATCTGCACCACCGGCAAGCTGC
CCGTGCCCTGGCCCACCCTCGTGACCACCCTGACCTACGGCGTGCAGTGCTTCAGCCGCTACCCCGACCA
CATGAAGCAGCACGACTTCTTCAAGTCCGCCATGCCCGAAGGCTACGTCCAGGAGCGCACCATCTTCTTC
AAGGACGACGGCAACTACAAGACCCGCGCCGAGGTGAAGTTCGAGGGCGACACCCTGGTGAACCGCATCG
AGCTGAAGGGCATCGACTTCAAGGAGGACGGCAACATCCTGGGGCACAAGCTGGAGTACAACTACAACAG
CCACAACGTCTATATCATGGCCGACAAGCAGAAGAACGGCATCAAGGCCAACTTCAAGATCCGCCACAAC
ATCGAGGACGGCAGCGTGCAGCTCGCCGACCACTACCAGCAGAACACCCCCATCGGCGACGGCCCCGTGC
TGCTGCCCGACAACCACTACCTGAGCACCCAGTCCGCCCTGAGCAAAGACCCCAACGAGAAGCGCGATCA
CATGGTCCTGCTGGAGTTCGTGACCGCCGCCGGGATCACTCTCGGCATGGACGAGCTGTACAAGGGGCGC
GCCAAGGGCTCGGGCTCGACCTCGGGCTCGGGCGGAAAGTCTTACCCAACTGTGAGTGCTGATTACCAGG
ACGCCGTTGAGAAGGCGAAGAAGAAGCTCAGAGGCTTCATCGCTGAGAAGAGATGCGCTCCTCTAATGCT
CCGTTTGGCATTCCACTCTGCTGGAACCTTTGACAAGGGCACGAAGACCGGTGGACCCTTCGGAACCATC
AAGCACCCTGCCGAACTGGCTCACAGCGCTAACAACGGTCTTGACATCGCTGTTAGGCTTTTGGAGCCAC
TCAAGGCGGAGTTCCCTATTTTGAGCTACGCCGATTTCTACCAGTTGGCTGGCGTTGTTGCCGTTGAGGT
CACGGGTGGACCTAAGGTTCCATTCCACCCTGGAAGAGAGGACAAGCCTGAGCCACCACCAGAGGGTCGC
TTGCCCGATCCCACTAAGGGTTCTGACCATTTGAGAGATGTGTTTGGCAAAGCTATGGGGCTTACTGACC
AAGATATCGTTGCTCTATCTGGGGGTCACACTATTGGAGCTGCACACAAGGAGCGTTCTGGATTTGAGGG
TCCCTGGACCTCTAATCCTCTTATTTTCGACAACTCATACTTCACGGAGTTGTTGAGTGGTGAGAAGGAA
GGTCTCCTTCAGCTACCTTCTGACAAGGCTCTTTTGTCTGACCCTGTATTCCGCCCTCTCGTTGACAAAT
ATGCAGCGGACGAAGATGCCTTCTTTGCTGATTACGCTGAGGCTCACCAAAAGCTTTCCGAGCTTGGGTT
TGCTGATGCCTAA
