>Addgene plasmid #49385 | pcDNA3 Connexin43-GFP-APEX2 | addgene partial sequence | sequence record 75305 | EGFP-C 5'-CATGGTCCTGCTGGAGTTCGTG-3'
CGACCTCGGGCTCGGGCGGAAAGTCTTACCCAACTGTGAGTGCTGATTACCAGGACGCCGTTGAGAAGGC
GAAGAAGAAGCTCAGAGGCTTCATCGCTGAGAAGAGATGCGCTCCTCTAATGCTCCGTTTGGCATTCCAC
TCTGCTGGAACCTTTGACAAGGGCACGAAGACCGGTGGACCCTTCGGAACCATCAAGCACCCTGCCGAAC
TGGCTCACAGCGCTAACAACGGTCTTGACATCGCTGTTAGGCTTTTGGAGCCACTCAAGGCGGAGTTCCC
TATTTTGAGCTACGCCGATTTCTACCAGTTGGCTGGCGTTGTTGCCGTTGAGGTCACGGGTGGACCTAAG
GTTCCATTCCACCCTGGAAGAGAGGACAAGCCTGAGCCACCACCAGAGGGTCGCTTGCCCGATCCCACTA
AGGGTTCTGACCATTTGAGAGATGTGTTTGGCAAAGCTATGGGGCTTACTGACCAAGATATCGTTGCTCT
ATCTGGGGGTCACACTATTGGAGCTGCACACAAGGAGCGTTCTGGATTTGAGGGTCCCTGGACCTCTAAT
CCTCTTATTTTCGACAACTCATACTTCACGGAGTTGTTGAGTGGTGAGAAGGAAGGTCTCCTTCAGCTAC
CTTCTGACAAGGCTCTTTTGTCTGACCCTGTATTCCGCCCTCTCGTTGACAAATATGCAGCGGACGAAGA
TGCCTTCTTTGCTGATTACGCTGAGGCTCACCAAAAGCTTTCCGAGCTTGGGTTTGCTGATGCCTAACTC
GAGTCTAGAGGGCCCGTTTAAACCCGCTGATCAGCCTCGACTGTGCCTTCTAGTTGCCAGCCATCTGTTG
TTTGCCCCTCCCCCGTGCCTTCCTTGACCCTGGA
