>Addgene plasmid #49385 | pcDNA3 Connexin43-GFP-APEX2 | addgene partial sequence | sequence record 100998 | CMV-F 5'-CGCAAATGGGCGGTAGGCGTG-3'
CTATATAAGCAGAGCTCTCTGGCTAACTAGAGAACCCACTGCTTACTGGCTTATCGAAATTAATACGACT
CACTATAGGGAGACCCAAGCTGGCTAGCGTTTAAACTTAAGCTTGCCACCATGGGTGACTGGAGTGCCTT
GGGGAAATTACTGGACAAGGTCCAAGCCTACTCCACCGCTGGAGGGAAGGTGTGGCTGTCAGTGCTCTTC
ATATTCAGAATCCTGCTCCTGGGGACAGCTGTTGAGTCAGCTTGGGGTGATGAACAGTCTGCCTTTCGCT
GTAACACTCAACAACCTGGCTGCGAAAACGTCTGCTATGACAAGTCCTTCCCCATCTCTCACGTGCGCTT
CTGGGTCCTTCAGATCATATTCGTGTCTGTGCCCACACTCCTGTACTTGGCCCATGTGTTCTATGTGATG
AGGAAGGAAGAGAAGCTAAACAAGAAAGAAGAGGAGCTCAAAGTGGCCCAGACTGACGGGGTCAACGTGG
AGATGCACCTGAAGCAGATTGAAATCAAGAAGTTCAAGTACGGGATTGAAGAGCACGGCAAGGTGAAAAT
GAGGGGCGGCTTGCTGAGAACCTACATCATCAGCATCCTCTTCAAGTCTGTCTTCGAGGTGGCCTTCCTG
CTCATCCAGTGGTACATCTATGGGTTCAGCTTGAGCGCGGTCTACACCTGCAAGAGAGATCCCTGCCCCC
ACCAGGTAGACTGCTTCCTCTCACGTCCCACGGAGAAAACCATCTTCATCATCTTCATGCTGGTGGTGTC
CTTGGTGTCTCTCGCTTTGAACATCATTGAGCTCTTCTACGTCTTCTTCAAGGGCGTTAAGGATCGCGTG
AAGGGAAGAAGCGATCCTTACCACGCCACCACTGGCCCACTGAGCCCATCAAAAGACTGCGGATCTCCAA
AATACGCCTACTTCAATGGCTGCTCCTCACCAACGGCTCCACTCTCGCCTATGTCTCCTCCTGGGTACAA
GCTGGTTACTGGTGACAGAAACAATTCCTCGTGCCGCAATTACAACAAGCAAGCTAGCGAGCAAAACTGG
GCGAACTACAGCGCAGAGCAAAATCGCATGGGG
