>Addgene plasmid #49385 | pcDNA3 Connexin43-GFP-APEX2 | addgene partial sequence | sequence record 100999 | GFP2(b) 5'-CTTGATGCCGTTCTTCTGCTTGT-3'
GACGTTGTGGCTGTTGTAGTTGTACTCCAGCTTGTGCCCCAGGATGTTGCCGTCCTCCTTGAAGTCGATG
CCCTTCAGCTCGATGCGGTTCACCAGGGTGTCGCCCTCGAACTTCACCTCGGCGCGGGTCTTGTAGTTGC
CGTCGTCCTTGAAGAAGATGGTGCGCTCCTGGACGTAGCCTTCGGGCATGGCGGACTTGAAGAAGTCGTG
CTGCTTCATGTGGTCGGGGTAGCGGCTGAAGCACTGCACGCCGTAGGTCAGGGTGGTCACGAGGGTGGGC
CAGGGCACGGGCAGCTTGCCGGTGGTGCAGATGAACTTCAGGGTCAGCTTGCCGTAGGTGGCATCGCCCT
CGCCCTCGCCGGACACGCTGAACTTGTGGCCGTTTACGTCGCCGTCCAGCTCGACCAGGATGGGCACCAC
CCCGGTGAACAGCTCCTCGCCCTTGCTCACCATAGACCCACCACCCCCGGATCCAATCTCCAGGTCATCA
GGCCGAGGCCTGCTGCTGGCGCGGCTGCTGGCTCTGCTGGAAGGTCGTTGGTCCACGATGGCTAATGGCT
GGAGTTCATGTCCAGCAGCAACTTTTTTGGCATTCTGGTTGTCGTCGGGGAAATCGAACGGCTGGGCGTG
CGAGTTGGAGATGGTGCTTCCGGCCTGCCCCATGCGATTTTGCTCTGCGCTGTAGTTCGCCCAGTTTTGC
TCGCTAGCTTGCTTGTTGTAATTGCGGCACGAGGAATTGTTTCTGTCACCAGTAACCAGCTTGTACCCAG
GAGGAGACATAGGCGAGAGTGGAGCCGTTGGTGAGGAGCAGCCATTGAAGTAGGCGTATTTTGGAGATCC
GCAGTCTTTTGATGGGCTCAGTGGGCCAGTGGTGGCGTGGTAAGGATCGCTTCTTCCCTTCACGCGATCC
TTAACGCCCTTGAAGAAGACGTAGAAGAGCTCAATGATGTTCAAAGCGAGAGACACCAAGGACACCACCA
GCATGAAGATGATGAAGATGGTTTTCTCCGTGGGACGTGAGAGGAAGC
