>Addgene plasmid #49385 | pcDNA3 Connexin43-GFP-APEX2 | addgene partial sequence | sequence record 101000 | EXFP-internal-F 5'-ACGACGGCAACTACAAGACC-3'
AAGTTCGAGGGCGACACCCTGGTGAACCGCATCGAGCTGAAGGGCATCGACTTCAAGGAGGACGGCAACA
TCCTGGGGCACAAGCTGGAGTACAACTACAACAGCCACAACGTCTATATCATGGCCGACAAGCAGAAGAA
CGGCATCAAGGCCAACTTCAAGATCCGCCACAACATCGAGGACGGCAGCGTGCAGCTCGCCGACCACTAC
CAGCAGAACACCCCCATCGGCGACGGCCCCGTGCTGCTGCCCGACAACCACTACCTGAGCACCCAGTCCG
CCCTGAGCAAAGACCCCAACGAGAAGCGCGATCACATGGTCCTGCTGGAGTTCGTGACCGCCGCCGGGAT
CACTCTCGGCATGGACGAGCTGTACAAGGGGCGCGCCAAGGGCTCGGGCTCGACCTCGGGCTCGGGCGGA
AAGTCTTACCCAACTGTGAGTGCTGATTACCAGGACGCCGTTGAGAAGGCGAAGAAGAAGCTCAGAGGCT
TCATCGCTGAGAAGAGATGCGCTCCTCTAATGCTCCGTTTGGCATTCCACTCTGCTGGAACCTTTGACAA
GGGCACGAAGACCGGTGGACCCTTCGGAACCATCAAGCACCCTGCCGAACTGGCTCACAGCGCTAACAAC
GGTCTTGACATCGCTGTTAGGCTTTTGGAGCCACTCAAGGCGGAGTTCCCTATTTTGAGCTACGCCGATT
TCTACCAGTTGGCTGGCGTTGTTGCCGTTGAGGTCACGGGTGGACCTAAGGTTCCATTCCACCCTGGAAG
AGAGGACAAGCCTGAGCCACCACCAGAGGGTCGCTTGCCCGATCCCACTAAGGGTTCTGACCATTTGAGA
GATGTGTTTGGCAAAGCTATGGGGCTTACTGACCAAGATATCGTTGCTCTATCTGGGGGTCACACTATTG
GAGCTGCACACAAGGAGCGTTCTGGATTTGAGGGTCCCTGGACCTCTAATCCTCTTATTTTCGACAACTC
ATACTTCACGGAGTTGTTGAGTGGTGAGAAGGAAGGTCTCCTTCAGCTACCTTCTGACAAGGCTCTTTTG
