>Addgene plasmid #49385 | pcDNA3 Connexin43-GFP-APEX2 | addgene partial sequence | sequence record 101001 | F1ori-R 5'-AGGGAAGAAAGCGAAAGGAG-3'
[77 nt withheld, positions 1-77]
GGGGATACCCCCTAGAGCCCCAGCTGGTTCTTTCCGCCTCAGAAGCCATAGAGCCCACCGCATCCCCAGC
ATGCCTGCTATTGTCTTCCCAATCCTCCCCCTTGCTGTCCTGCCCCACCCCACCCCCCAGAATAGAATGA
CACCTACTCAGACAATGCGATGCAATTTCCTCATTTTATTAGGAAAGGACAGTGGGAGTGGCACCTTCCA
GGGTCAAGGAAGGCACGGGGGAGGGGCAAACAACAGATGGCTGGCAACTAGAAGGCACAGTCGAGGCTGA
TCAGCGGGTTTAAACGGGCCCTCTAGACTCGAGTTAGGCATCAGCAAACCCAAGCTCGGAAAGCTTTTGG
TGAGCCTCAGCGTAATCAGCAAAGAAGGCATCTTCGTCCGCTGCATATTTGTCAACGAGAGGGCGGAATA
CAGGGTCAGACAAAAGAGCCTTGTCAGAAGGTAGCTGAAGGAGACCTTCCTTCTCACCACTCAACAACTC
CGTGAAGTATGAGTTGTCGAAAATAAGAGGATTAGAGGTCCAGGGACCCTCAAATCCAGAACGCTCCTTG
TGTGCAGCTCCAATAGTGTGACCCCCAGATAGAGCAACGATATCTTGGTCAGTAAGCCCCATAGCTTTGC
CAAACACATCTCTCAAATGGTCAGAACCCTTAGTGGGATCGGGCAAGCGACCCTCTGGTGGTGGCTCAGG
CTTGTCCTCTCTTCCAGGGTGGAATGGAACCTTAGGTCCACCCGTGACCTCAACGGCAACAACGCCAGCC
AACTGGTAGAAATCGGCGTAGCTCAAAATAGGGAACTCCGCCTTGAGTGGCTCCAAAAGCCTAACAGCGA
TGTCAAGACCGTTGTTAGCGCTGTGAGCCAGTTCGGCAGGGTGCTTGATGGTTCCGAAGGGTCCACCGGT
CTTCGTGCCCTTGTCAAAGGTTCCAGCAGAGTGGAATGCCAAACGGAGCATTAGAGGAGCGCATCTCT
