>Addgene plasmid #49385 | pcDNA3 Connexin43-GFP-APEX2 | addgene partial sequence | sequence record 139469 | BGH-rev 5'-TAGAAGGCACAGTCGAGG-3'
GTTTAAACGGGCCCTCTAGACTCGAGTTAGGCATCAGCAAACCCAAGCTCGGAAAGCTTTTGGTGAGCCT
CAGCGTAATCAGCAAAGAAGGCATCTTCGTCCGCTGCATATTTGTCAACGAGAGGGCGGAATACAGGGTC
AGACAAAAGAGCCTTGTCAGAAGGTAGCTGAAGGAGACCTTCCTTCTCACCACTCAACAACTCCGTGAAG
TATGAGTTGTCGAAAATAAGAGGATTAGAGGTCCAGGGACCCTCAAATCCAGAACGCTCCTTGTGTGCAG
CTCCAATAGTGTGACCCCCAGATAGAGCAACGATATCTTGGTCAGTAAGCCCCATAGCTTTGCCAAACAC
ATCTCTCAAATGGTCAGAACCCTTAGTGGGATCGGGCAAGCGACCCTCTGGTGGTGGCTCAGGCTTGTCC
TCTCTTCCAGGGTGGAATGGAACCTTAGGTCCACCCGTGACCTCAACGGCAACAACGCCAGCCAACTGGT
AGAAATCGGCGTAGCTCAAAATAGGGAACTCCGCCTTGAGTGGCTCCAAAAGCCTAACAGCGATGTCAAG
ACCGTTGTTAGCGCTGTGAGCCAGTTCGGCAGGGTGCTTGATGGTTCCGAAGGGTCCACCGGTCTTCGTG
CCCTTGTCAAAGGTTCCAGCAGAGTGGAATGCCAAACGGAGCATTAGAGGAGCGCATCTCTTCTCAGCGA
TGAAGCCTCTGAGCTTCTTCTTCGCCTTCTCAACGGCGTCCTGGTAATCAGCACTCACAGTTGGGTAAGA
CTTTCCGCCCGAGCCCGAGGTCGAGCCCGAGCCCTTGGCGCGCCCCTTGTACAGCTCGTCCATGCCGAGA
GTGATCCCGGCGGCGGTCACGAACTCCAGCAGGACCATGTGATCGCGCTTCTCGTTGGGGTCTTTGCTCA
GGGCGGACTGGGTGCTCAGGTAGTGGTTGTCGGGCAGCAGCACGGGGCCGTCGCCGATGGGGGTGTTCTG
CTGGTAGTGGTCGG
