LOCUS       Exported 8039 bp ds-DNA circular SYN 12-MAY-2021
DEFINITION  Expresses a tandem GFP-APEX2 fusion to the C-terminus of connexin43
            in mammalian cells.
ACCESSION   .
VERSION     .
KEYWORDS    pcDNA3 Connexin43-GFP-APEX2
SOURCE      synthetic DNA construct
  ORGANISM  synthetic DNA construct
REFERENCE   1 (bases 1 to 8039)
  AUTHORS   Lam SS, Martell JD, Kamer KJ, Deerinck TJ, Ellisman MH, Mootha VK,
            Ting AY
  TITLE     Directed evolution of APEX2 for electron microscopy and proximity
            labeling.
  JOURNAL   Nat Methods. 2014 Nov 24. doi: 10.1038/nmeth.3179.
  PUBMED    25419960
REFERENCE   2 (bases 1 to 8039)
  AUTHORS   .
  TITLE     Direct Submission
  JOURNAL   Exported May 12, 2021 from SnapGene Server 1.1.58
            http://www.snapgene.com
FEATURES             Location/Qualifiers
     source          1..8039
                     /organism="synthetic DNA construct"
                     /mol_type="other DNA"
     primer_bind     complement(44..63)
                     /label=pRS-marker
                     /note="pRS vectors, use to sequence yeast selectable
                     marker"
     enhancer        235..614
                     /label=CMV enhancer
                     /note="human cytomegalovirus immediate early enhancer"
     promoter        615..818
                     /label=CMV promoter
                     /note="human cytomegalovirus (CMV) immediate early
                     promoter"
     primer_bind     769..789
                     /label=CMV-F
                     /note="Human CMV immediate early promoter, forward primer"
     primer_bind     863..882
                     /label=T7
                     /note="T7 promoter, forward primer"
     promoter        863..881
                     /label=T7 promoter
                     /note="promoter for bacteriophage T7 RNA polymerase"
     regulatory      917..926
                     /regulatory_class="other"
                     /note="vertebrate consensus sequence for strong initiation
                     of translation (Kozak, 1987)"
     CDS             2090..2806
                     /codon_start=1
                     /product="the original enhanced GFP (Yang et al., 1996)"
                     /label=EGFP
                     /note="mammalian codon-optimized"
                     /translation="MVSKGEELFTGVVPILVELDGDVNGHKFSVSGEGEGDATYGKLTL
                     KFICTTGKLPVPWPTLVTTLTYGVQCFSRYPDHMKQHDFFKSAMPEGYVQERTIFFKDD
                     GNYKTRAEVKFEGDTLVNRIELKGIDFKEDGNILGHKLEYNYNSHNVYIMADKQKNGIK
                     ANFKIRHNIEDGSVQLADHYQQNTPIGDGPVLLPDNHYLSTQSALSKDPNEKRDHMVLL
                     EFVTAAGITLGMDELYK"
     primer_bind     complement(2135..2156)
                     /label=EGFP-N
                     /note="EGFP, reverse primer"
     primer_bind     complement(2396..2415)
                     /label=EXFP-R
                     /note="For distinguishing EGFP variants, reverse primer"
     primer_bind     2743..2764
                     /label=EGFP-C
                     /note="EGFP, forward primer"
     CDS             2846..3592
                     /codon_start=1
                     /product="soybean ascorbate peroxidase, engineered to serve
                     as a monomeric tag for electron microscopy and live-cell
                     proteomics (Lam et al., 2015)"
                     /label=APEX2
                     /note="more active than the original APEX due to the A134P
                     mutation"
                     /translation="GKSYPTVSADYQDAVEKAKKKLRGFIAEKRCAPLMLRLAFHSAGT
                     FDKGTKTGGPFGTIKHPAELAHSANNGLDIAVRLLEPLKAEFPILSYADFYQLAGVVAV
                     EVTGGPKVPFHPGREDKPEPPPEGRLPDPTKGSDHLRDVFGKAMGLTDQDIVALSGGHT
                     IGAAHKERSGFEGPWTSNPLIFDNSYFTELLSGEKEGLLQLPSDKALLSDPVFRPLVDK
                     YAADEDAFFADYAEAHQKLSELGFADA"
     primer_bind     complement(3633..3650)
                     /label=BGH-rev
                     /note="Bovine growth hormone terminator, reverse primer.
                     Also called BGH reverse"
     polyA_signal    3639..3863
                     /label=bGH poly(A) signal
                     /note="bovine growth hormone polyadenylation signal"
     rep_origin      3909..4337
                     /direction=RIGHT
                     /label=f1 ori
                     /note="f1 bacteriophage origin of replication; arrow
                     indicates direction of (+) strand synthesis"
     primer_bind     complement(3996..4015)
                     /label=F1ori-R
                     /note="F1 origin, reverse primer"
     primer_bind     4206..4227
                     /label=F1ori-F
                     /note="F1 origin, forward primer"
     primer_bind     complement(4346..4366)
                     /label=pBABE 3'
                     /note="SV40 enhancer, reverse primer for pBABE vectors"
     promoter        4351..4680
                     /label=SV40 promoter
                     /note="SV40 enhancer and early promoter"
     rep_origin      4531..4666
                     /label=SV40 ori
                     /note="SV40 origin of replication"
     primer_bind     4593..4612
                     /label=SV40pro-F
                     /note="SV40 promoter/origin, forward primer"
     CDS             4747..5541
                     /codon_start=1
                     /gene="aph(3')-II (or nptII)"
                     /product="aminoglycoside phosphotransferase from Tn5"
                     /label=NeoR/KanR
                     /note="confers resistance to neomycin, kanamycin, and G418
                     (Geneticin(R))"
                     /translation="MIEQDGLHAGSPAAWVERLFGYDWAQQTIGCSDAAVFRLSAQGRP
                     VLFVKTDLSGALNELQDEAARLSWLATTGVPCAAVLDVVTEAGRDWLLLGEVPGQDLLS
                     SHLAPAEKVSIMADAMRRLHTLDPATCPFDHQAKHRIERARTRMEAGLVDQDDLDEEHQ
                     GLAPAELFARLKARMPDGEDLVVTHGDACLPNIMVENGRFSGFIDCGRLGVADRYQDIA
                     LATRDIAEELGGEWADRFLVLYGIAAPDSQRIAFYRLLDEFF"
     primer_bind     complement(4801..4820)
                     /label=Neo-R
                     /note="Neomycin resistance gene, reverse primer"
     primer_bind     5411..5430
                     /label=Neo-F
                     /note="Neomycin resistance gene, forward primer"
     polyA_signal    5715..5836
                     /label=SV40 poly(A) signal
                     /note="SV40 polyadenylation signal"
     primer_bind     complement(5752..5771)
                     /label=SV40pA-R
                     /note="SV40 polyA, reverse primer"
     primer_bind     5806..5825
                     /label=EBV-rev
                     /note="SV40 polyA terminator, reverse primer"
     primer_bind     complement(5885..5901)
                     /label=M13 rev
                     /note="common sequencing primer, one of multiple similar
                     variants"
     primer_bind     complement(5885..5901)
                     /label=M13 Reverse
                     /note="In lacZ gene. Also called M13-rev"
     primer_bind     complement(5898..5920)
                     /label=M13/pUC Reverse
                     /note="In lacZ gene"
     protein_bind    5909..5925
                     /label=lac operator
                     /bound_moiety="lac repressor encoded by lacI"
                     /note="The lac repressor binds to the lac operator to
                     inhibit transcription in E. coli. This inhibition can be
                     relieved by adding lactose or
                     isopropyl-beta-D-thiogalactopyranoside (IPTG)."
     promoter        complement(5933..5963)
                     /label=lac promoter
                     /note="promoter for the E. coli lac operon"
     protein_bind    5978..5999
                     /label=CAP binding site
                     /bound_moiety="E. coli catabolite activator protein"
                     /note="CAP binding activates transcription in the presence
                     of cAMP."
     primer_bind     complement(6116..6133)
                     /label=L4440
                     /note="L4440 vector, forward primer"
     rep_origin      complement(6287..6872)
                     /direction=LEFT
                     /label=ori
                     /note="high-copy-number ColE1/pMB1/pBR322/pUC origin of
                     replication"
     primer_bind     complement(6367..6386)
                     /label=pBR322ori-F
                     /note="pBR322 origin, forward primer"
     CDS             complement(7043..7903)
                     /codon_start=1
                     /gene="bla"
                     /product="beta-lactamase"
                     /label=AmpR
                     /note="confers resistance to ampicillin, carbenicillin, and
                     related antibiotics"
                     /translation="MSIQHFRVALIPFFAAFCLPVFAHPETLVKVKDAEDQLGARVGYI
                     ELDLNSGKILESFRPEERFPMMSTFKVLLCGAVLSRIDAGQEQLGRRIHYSQNDLVEYS
                     PVTEKHLTDGMTVRELCSAAITMSDNTAANLLLTTIGGPKELTAFLHNMGDHVTRLDRW
                     EPELNEAIPNDERDTTMPVAMATTLRKLLTGELLTLASRQQLIDWMEADKVAGPLLRSA
                     LPAGWFIADKSGAGERGSRGIIAALGPDGKPSRIVVIYTTGSQATMDERNRQIAEIGAS
                     LIKHW"
     primer_bind     7666..7685
                     /label=Amp-R
                     /note="Ampicillin resistance gene, reverse primer"
     promoter        complement(7904..8008)
                     /gene="bla"
                     /label=AmpR promoter
ORIGIN
        1 gacggatcgg gagatctccc gatcccctat ggtgcactct cagtacaatc tgctctgatg
       61 ccgcatagtt aagccagtat ctgctccctg cttgtgtgtt ggaggtcgct gagtagtgcg
      121 cgagcaaaat ttaagctaca acaaggcaag gcttgaccga caattgcatg aagaatctgc
      181 ttagggttag gcgttttgcg ctgcttcgcg atgtacgggc cagatatacg cgttgacatt
      241 gattattgac tagttattaa tagtaatcaa ttacggggtc attagttcat agcccatata
      301 tggagttccg cgttacataa cttacggtaa atggcccgcc tggctgaccg cccaacgacc
      361 cccgcccatt gacgtcaata atgacgtatg ttcccatagt aacgccaata gggactttcc
      421 attgacgtca atgggtggag tatttacggt aaactgccca cttggcagta catcaagtgt
      481 atcatatgcc aagtacgccc cctattgacg tcaatgacgg taaatggccc gcctggcatt
      541 atgcccagta catgacctta tgggactttc ctacttggca gtacatctac gtattagtca
      601 tcgctattac catggtgatg cggttttggc agtacatcaa tgggcgtgga tagcggtttg
      661 actcacgggg atttccaagt ctccacccca ttgacgtcaa tgggagtttg ttttggcacc
      721 aaaatcaacg ggactttcca aaatgtcgta acaactccgc cccattgacg caaatgggcg
      781 gtaggcgtgt acggtgggag gtctatataa gcagagctct ctggctaact agagaaccca
      841 ctgcttactg gcttatcgaa attaatacga ctcactatag ggagacccaa gctggctagc
      901 gtttaaactt aagcttgcca ccatgggtga ctggagtgcc ttggggaaat tactggacaa
      961 ggtccaagcc tactccaccg ctggagggaa ggtgtggctg tcagtgctct tcatattcag
     1021 aatcctgctc ctggggacag ctgttgagtc agcttggggt gatgaacagt ctgcctttcg
     1081 ctgtaacact caacaacctg gctgcgaaaa cgtctgctat gacaagtcct tccccatctc
     1141 tcacgtgcgc ttctgggtcc ttcagatcat attcgtgtct gtgcccacac tcctgtactt
     1201 ggcccatgtg ttctatgtga tgaggaagga agagaagcta aacaagaaag aagaggagct
     1261 caaagtggcc cagactgacg gggtcaacgt ggagatgcac ctgaagcaga ttgaaatcaa
     1321 gaagttcaag tacgggattg aagagcacgg caaggtgaaa atgaggggcg gcttgctgag
     1381 aacctacatc atcagcatcc tcttcaagtc tgtcttcgag gtggccttcc tgctcatcca
     1441 gtggtacatc tatgggttca gcttgagcgc ggtctacacc tgcaagagag atccctgccc
     1501 ccaccaggta gactgcttcc tctcacgtcc cacggagaaa accatcttca tcatcttcat
     1561 gctggtggtg tccttggtgt ctctcgcttt gaacatcatt gagctcttct acgtcttctt
     1621 caagggcgtt aaggatcgcg tgaagggaag aagcgatcct taccacgcca ccactggccc
     1681 actgagccca tcaaaagact gcggatctcc aaaatacgcc tacttcaatg gctgctcctc
     1741 accaacggct ccactctcgc ctatgtctcc tcctgggtac aagctggtta ctggtgacag
     1801 aaacaattcc tcgtgccgca attacaacaa gcaagctagc gagcaaaact gggcgaacta
     1861 cagcgcagag caaaatcgca tggggcaggc cggaagcacc atctccaact cgcacgccca
     1921 gccgttcgat ttccccgacg acaaccagaa tgccaaaaaa gttgctgctg gacatgaact
     1981 ccagccatta gccatcgtgg accaacgacc ttccagcaga gccagcagcc gcgccagcag
     2041 caggcctcgg cctgatgacc tggagattgg atccgggggt ggtgggtcta tggtgagcaa
     2101 gggcgaggag ctgttcaccg gggtggtgcc catcctggtc gagctggacg gcgacgtaaa
     2161 cggccacaag ttcagcgtgt ccggcgaggg cgagggcgat gccacctacg gcaagctgac
     2221 cctgaagttc atctgcacca ccggcaagct gcccgtgccc tggcccaccc tcgtgaccac
     2281 cctgacctac ggcgtgcagt gcttcagccg ctaccccgac cacatgaagc agcacgactt
     2341 cttcaagtcc gccatgcccg aaggctacgt ccaggagcgc accatcttct tcaaggacga
     2401 cggcaactac aagacccgcg ccgaggtgaa gttcgagggc gacaccctgg tgaaccgcat
     2461 cgagctgaag ggcatcgact tcaaggagga cggcaacatc ctggggcaca agctggagta
     2521 caactacaac agccacaacg tctatatcat ggccgacaag cagaagaacg gcatcaaggc
     2581 caacttcaag atccgccaca acatcgagga cggcagcgtg cagctcgccg accactacca
     2641 gcagaacacc cccatcggcg acggccccgt gctgctgccc gacaaccact acctgagcac
     2701 ccagtccgcc ctgagcaaag accccaacga gaagcgcgat cacatggtcc tgctggagtt
     2761 cgtgaccgcc gccgggatca ctctcggcat ggacgagctg tacaaggggc gcgccaaggg
     2821 ctcgggctcg acctcgggct cgggcggaaa gtcttaccca actgtgagtg ctgattacca
     2881 ggacgccgtt gagaaggcga agaagaagct cagaggcttc atcgctgaga agagatgcgc
     2941 tcctctaatg ctccgtttgg cattccactc tgctggaacc tttgacaagg gcacgaagac
     3001 cggtggaccc ttcggaacca tcaagcaccc tgccgaactg gctcacagcg ctaacaacgg
     3061 tcttgacatc gctgttaggc ttttggagcc actcaaggcg gagttcccta ttttgagcta
     3121 cgccgatttc taccagttgg ctggcgttgt tgccgttgag gtcacgggtg gacctaaggt
     3181 tccattccac cctggaagag aggacaagcc tgagccacca ccagagggtc gcttgcccga
     3241 tcccactaag ggttctgacc atttgagaga tgtgtttggc aaagctatgg ggcttactga
     3301 ccaagatatc gttgctctat ctgggggtca cactattgga gctgcacaca aggagcgttc
     3361 tggatttgag ggtccctgga cctctaatcc tcttattttc gacaactcat acttcacgga
     3421 gttgttgagt ggtgagaagg aaggtctcct tcagctacct tctgacaagg ctcttttgtc
     3481 tgaccctgta ttccgccctc tcgttgacaa atatgcagcg gacgaagatg ccttctttgc
     3541 tgattacgct gaggctcacc aaaagctttc cgagcttggg tttgctgatg cctaactcga
     3601 gtctagaggg cccgtttaaa cccgctgatc agcctcgact gtgccttcta gttgccagcc
     3661 atctgttgtt tgcccctccc ccgtgccttc cttgaccctg gaaggtgcca ctcccactgt
     3721 cctttcctaa taaaatgagg aaattgcatc gcattgtctg agtaggtgtc attctattct
     3781 ggggggtggg gtggggcagg acagcaaggg ggaggattgg gaagacaata gcaggcatgc
     3841 tggggatgcg gtgggctcta tggcttctga ggcggaaaga accagctggg gctctagggg
     3901 gtatccccnn nnnnnnnnnn nnnnnnnnnn nnnnnnnnnn nnnnnnnnnn nnnnnnnnnn
     3961 nnnnnnnnnn nnnnnnnnnn nnnnnnnnnn nnnnnnnnnn nnnnnnnnnn nnnnnnnnnn
     4021 nnnnnnnnnn nncnnnnnnn nnnnnnnnnn nnnnnnnnnn nnnnnnnnnn nnnnnnnnnn
     4081 nnnnnnnnnn nnnnnnnnnn nnnnnnnnnn nnnnnnnnnn nnnnannnnn nnnnnnnnnn
     4141 nnnnnnnnnn nnnnnnnnnn nnnnnnnnnn nnnncctttg acgttggagt ccacgttctt
     4201 taatagtgga ctcttgttcc aaactggaac aacactcaac cctatctcgg tctattcttt
     4261 tgatttataa gggattttgc cgatttcggc ctattggtta aaaaatgagc tgatttaaca
     4321 aaaatttaac gcgaattaat tctgtggaat gtgtgtcagt tagggtgtgg aaagtcccca
     4381 ggctccccag caggcagaag tatgcaaagc atgcatctca attagtcagc aaccaggtgt
     4441 ggaaagtccc caggctcccc agcaggcaga agtatgcaaa gcatgcatct caattagtca
     4501 gcaaccatag tcccgcccct aactccgccc atcccgcccc taactccgcc cagttccgcc
     4561 cattctccgc cccatggctg actaattttt tttatttatg cagaggccga ggccgcctct
     4621 gcctctgagc tattccagaa gtagtgagga ggcttttttg gaggcctagg cttttgcaaa
     4681 aagctcccgg gagcttgtat atccattttc ggatctgatc aagagacagg atgaggatcg
     4741 tttcgcatga ttgaacaaga tggattgcac gcaggttctc cggccgcttg ggtggagagg
     4801 ctattcggct atgactgggc acaacagaca atcggctgct ctgatgccgc cgtgttccgg
     4861 ctgtcagcgc aggggcgccc ggttcttttt gtcaagaccg acctgtccgg tgccctgaat
     4921 gaactgcagg acgaggcagc gcggctatcg tggctggcca cgacgggcgt tccttgcgca
     4981 gctgtgctcg acgttgtcac tgaagcggga agggactggc tgctattggg cgaagtgccg
     5041 gggcaggatc tcctgtcatc tcaccttgct cctgccgaga aagtatccat catggctgat
     5101 gcaatgcggc ggctgcatac gcttgatccg gctacctgcc cattcgacca ccaagcgaaa
     5161 catcgcatcg agcgagcacg tactcggatg gaagccggtc ttgtcgatca ggatgatctg
     5221 gacgaagagc atcaggggct cgcgccagcc gaactgttcg ccaggctcaa ggcgcgcatg
     5281 cccgacggcg aggatctcgt cgtgacccat ggcgatgcct gcttgccgaa tatcatggtg
     5341 gaaaatggcc gcttttctgg attcatcgac tgtggccggc tgggtgtggc ggaccgctat
     5401 caggacatag cgttggctac ccgtgatatt gctgaagagc ttggcggcga atgggctgac
     5461 cgcttcctcg tgctttacgg tatcgccgct cccgattcgc agcgcatcgc cttctatcgc
     5521 cttcttgacg agttcttctg agcgggactc tggggttcga aatgaccgac caagcgacgc
     5581 ccaacctgcc atcacgagat ttcgattcca ccgccgcctt ctatgaaagg ttgggcttcg
     5641 gaatcgtttt ccgggacgcc ggctggatga tcctccagcg cggggatctc atgctggagt
     5701 tcttcgccca ccccaacttg tttattgcag cttataatgg ttacaaataa agcaatagca
     5761 tcacaaattt cacaaataaa gcattttttt cactgcattc tagttgtggt ttgtccaaac
     5821 tcatcaatgt atcttatcat gtctgtatac cgtcgacctc tagctagagc ttggcgtaat
     5881 catggtcata gctgtttcct gtgtgaaatt gttatccgct cacaattcca cacaacatac
     5941 gagccggaag cataaagtgt aaagcctggg gtgcctaatg agtgagctaa ctcacattaa
     6001 ttgcgttgcg ctcactgccc gctttccagt cgggaaacct gtcgtgccag ctgcattaat
     6061 gaatcggcca acgcgcgggg agaggcggtt tgcgtattgg gcgctcttcc gcttcctcgc
     6121 tcactgactc gctgcgctcg gtcgttcggc tgcggcgagc ggtatcagct cactcaaagg
     6181 cggtaatacg gttatccaca gaatcagggg ataacgcagg aaagaacatg tgagcaaaag
     6241 gccagcaaaa ggccaggaac cgtaaaaagg ccgcgttgct ggcgtttttc cataggctcc
     6301 gcccccctga cgagcatcac aaaaatcgac gctcaagtca gaggtggcga aacccgacag
     6361 gactataaag ataccaggcg tttccccctg gaagctccct cgtgcgctct cctgttccga
     6421 ccctgccgct taccggatac ctgtccgcct ttctcccttc gggaagcgtg gcgctttctc
     6481 atagctcacg ctgtaggtat ctcagttcgg tgtaggtcgt tcgctccaag ctgggctgtg
     6541 tgcacgaacc ccccgttcag cccgaccgct gcgccttatc cggtaactat cgtcttgagt
     6601 ccaacccggt aagacacgac ttatcgccac tggcagcagc cactggtaac aggattagca
     6661 gagcgaggta tgtaggcggt gctacagagt tcttgaagtg gtggcctaac tacggctaca
     6721 ctagaagaac agtatttggt atctgcgctc tgctgaagcc agttaccttc ggaaaaagag
     6781 ttggtagctc ttgatccggc aaacaaacca ccgctggtag cggttttttt gtttgcaagc
     6841 agcagattac gcgcagaaaa aaaggatctc aagaagatcc tttgatcttt tctacggggt
     6901 ctgacgctca gtggaacgaa aactcacgtt aagggatttt ggtcatgaga ttatcaaaaa
     6961 ggatcttcac ctagatcctt ttaaattaaa aatgaagttt taaatcaatc taaagtatat
     7021 atgagtaaac ttggtctgac agttaccaat gcttaatcag tgaggcacct atctcagcga
     7081 tctgtctatt tcgttcatcc atagttgcct gactccccgt cgtgtagata actacgatac
     7141 gggagggctt accatctggc cccagtgctg caatgatacc gcgagaccca cgctcaccgg
     7201 ctccagattt atcagcaata aaccagccag ccggaagggc cgagcgcaga agtggtcctg
     7261 caactttatc cgcctccatc cagtctatta attgttgccg ggaagctaga gtaagtagtt
     7321 cgccagttaa tagtttgcgc aacgttgttg ccattgctac aggcatcgtg gtgtcacgct
     7381 cgtcgtttgg tatggcttca ttcagctccg gttcccaacg atcaaggcga gttacatgat
     7441 cccccatgtt gtgcaaaaaa gcggttagct ccttcggtcc tccgatcgtt gtcagaagta
     7501 agttggccgc agtgttatca ctcatggtta tggcagcact gcataattct cttactgtca
     7561 tgccatccgt aagatgcttt tctgtgactg gtgagtactc aaccaagtca ttctgagaat
     7621 agtgtatgcg gcgaccgagt tgctcttgcc cggcgtcaat acgggataat accgcgccac
     7681 atagcagaac tttaaaagtg ctcatcattg gaaaacgttc ttcggggcga aaactctcaa
     7741 ggatcttacc gctgttgaga tccagttcga tgtaacccac tcgtgcaccc aactgatctt
     7801 cagcatcttt tactttcacc agcgtttctg ggtgagcaaa aacaggaagg caaaatgccg
     7861 caaaaaaggg aataagggcg acacggaaat gttgaatact catactcttc ctttttcaat
     7921 attattgaag catttatcag ggttattgtc tcatgagcgg atacatattt gaatgtattt
     7981 agaaaaataa acaaataggg gttccgcgca catttccccg aaaagtgcca cctgacgtc
//
